Addgene plasmid #223290: pTag4C_GRIN2A-CTEV-2xHA
Purpose: constitutive expression of GRIN2A - CTEV fusion
Depositing lab: Michael Wehr. Depositing organization: Systasy Bioscience GmbH. Publication: Polypharmacological profiling across protein target families and cellular pathways using the multiplexed cell-based assay platform safetyProfiler reveals efficacy, potency and side effects of drugs. Popovic L, Brankatschk B, Palladino G, Rossner MJ, Wehr MC. Biomed Pharmacother. 2024 Nov;180:117523. doi: 10.1016/j.biopha.2024.117523. Epub 2024 Oct 14. PubMed 39405910.
Backbone
  Vector backbone: pTag4C
  Vector type: Mammalian Expression
Growth in bacteria
  Bacterial resistance: Kanamycin, 50 μg/mL
  Growth temperature: 37°C
  Growth strain: DH5alpha
  Copy number: High Copy
Gene/Insert
  Gene/Insert name: GRIN2A - CTEV
  Species: H. sapiens (human)
  Entrez Gene: GRIN2A (a.k.a. EPND, FESD, GluN2A, LKS, NMDAR2A, NR2A)
  Tag / fusion protein: 2xHA (C terminal on insert); FLAG (C terminal on backbone)
  Cloning method: Gateway Cloning
Terms and licenses: Academic/Nonprofit Terms; Industry Terms: Not Available to Industry
How to cite: pTag4C_GRIN2A-CTEV-2xHA was a gift from Michael Wehr (Addgene plasmid # 223290 ; http://n2t.net/addgene:223290 ; RRID:Addgene_223290)
