[The description below was written by a language model from this plasmid's Addgene catalogue record and pLannotate feature annotations shown in this document.]
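Description:
pTag4C_GRIN2A-CTEV-2xHA is a 9.2 kb mammalian expression plasmid built on the pTag4C backbone for constitutive expression of human GRIN2A (GluN2A/NR2A, a glutamate-binding subunit of the NMDA receptor) fused to a C-terminal fragment of tobacco etch virus protease (CTEV). It replicates in E. coli from a high-copy ColE1/pUC-type origin and also carries an f1 origin. A single NeoR/KanR gene sits behind both a bacterial (AmpR-type) promoter and the SV40 early promoter, with an HSV TK polyadenylation signal. This arrangement gives kanamycin selection in bacteria and would allow G418 selection in mammalian cells.

The expression cassette is driven by the CMV immediate-early enhancer and promoter. The GRIN2A open reading frame was introduced by Gateway cloning and is flanked by attB1 and attB2 sites. Downstream of attB2 lie the partial TEV protease coding segment and an HA epitope region, which the annotation detects as a fragment of a 3xHA tag, consistent with the catalogued 2xHA. A short FLAG-matching sequence from the backbone follows; the record lists it as a C-terminal backbone tag but does not show whether it is translated in frame after the HA tags. The transcript ends with SV40 small t intron remnants and an SV40 poly(A) signal, and T3 and T7 promoters flank the insert region.

Fusions to a TEV protease fragment are typical of split-TEV assays, where protease activity is restored when a partner carrying the complementary fragment is brought close, converting receptor activity or protein interaction into a reporter signal. The associated publication describes a multiplexed cell-based drug profiling platform, in which this construct presumably serves as the NMDA receptor sensor component. The record itself does not name the partner construct or the readout.
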