Features (pLannotate 1.2.2; 24 found; start..end, strand, type, name):
     67..370     +  enhancer       CMV enhancer: human cytomegalovirus immediate early enhancer
    371..574     +  promoter       CMV promoter: human cytomegalovirus (CMV) immediate early promoter
    620..638     +  promoter       T3 promoter: promoter for bacteriophage T3 RNA polymerase
    651..676     +  misc_feature   MCS (fragment): pBluescript multiple cloning site
    682..706     +  protein_bind   attB1: mutant version of attB; recombination site for the Gateway® BP reaction BP Clonase™
    712..5103    +  CDS            GRIN2A (sequence withheld): NMDE1_HUMAN - Also known as NMDAR2A. Experimental evidence at protein level: Swiss-Prot protein existence level 1. Component of NMDA receptor complexes that function as heterotetrameric, ligand-gated ion channels with high calcium permeability and voltage-dependent sensitivity to magnesium. Channel activation requires binding of the neurotransmitter glutamate to the epsilon subunit, glycine binding to the zeta subunit, plus membrane depolarization to eliminate channel inhibition by Mg(2+) (PubMed:8768735, PubMed:26919761, PubMed:26875626, PubMed:28105280). Sensitivity to glutamate and channel
   5108..5132    -  protein_bind   attB2: mutant version of attB; recombination site for the Gateway® BP reaction BP Clonase™
   5170..5469    +  CDS            TEV protease (fragment): tobacco etch virus protease (Kapust et al., 2001)
   5482..5538    +  CDS            3xHA (fragment): three tandem HA epitope tags
   5548..5580    +  misc_feature   MCS (fragment): pBluescript multiple cloning site
   5589..5612    +  CDS            3xFLAG (fragment): three tandem FLAG® epitope tags
   5666..5684    -  promoter       T7 promoter: promoter for bacteriophage T7 RNA polymerase
   5694..5733    +  CDS            lacZα (fragment): LacZα fragment of β-galactosidase; lacZ fragment
   5743..5798    +  intron         small t intron (fragment): SV40 (simian virus 40) small t antigen intron
   5798..5935    +  CDS            large T antigen (fragment): large T antigen from SV40 (simian virus 40)
   5958..6079    +  polyA_signal   SV40 poly(A) signal: SV40 polyadenylation signal
   6113..6541    -  rep_origin     f1 ori (sequence partly withheld): f1 bacteriophage origin of replication; arrow indicates direction of (+) strand synthesis
   6568..6670    +  promoter       AmpR promoter: bla
   6674..7031    +  promoter       SV40 promoter: SV40 enhancer and early promoter
   7066..7860    +  CDS            NeoR/KanR: aminoglycoside phosphotransferase from Tn5; aph(3')-II (or nptII); confers resistance to neomycin, kanamycin, and G418 (Geneticin®)
   7881..8033    +  CDS            ble (fragment): BLE_KLEPN - Experimental evidence at protein level: Swiss-Prot protein existence level 1. Binding protein with a strong affinity to the bleomycin family of antibiotics. Binds to CL990; an antimitotic-antibiotic compound. From Klebsiella pneumoniae.
   8092..8139    +  polyA_signal   HSV TK poly(A) signal: herpes simplex virus thymidine kinase polyadenylation signal (Cole and Stacy, 1985)
   8230..8246    -  polyA_signal   bGH poly(A) signal (fragment): bovine growth hormone polyadenylation signal
   8468..9056    +  rep_origin     ori: high-copy-number ColE1/pMB1/pBR322/pUC origin of replication
>Addgene plasmid #223290 | pTag4C_GRIN2A-CTEV-2xHA | addgene full sequence | sequence record 449415 | Addgene NGS Result
ATGCATTAGTTATTAATAGTAATCAATTACGGGGTCATTAGTTCATAGCCCATATATGGAGTTCCGCGTT
ACATAACTTACGGTAAATGGCCCGCCTGGCTGACCGCCCAACGACCCCCGCCCATTGACGTCAATAATGA
CGTATGTTCCCATAGTAACGCCAATAGGGACTTTCCATTGACGTCAATGGGTGGAGTATTTACGGTAAAC
TGCCCACTTGGCAGTACATCAAGTGTATCATATGCCAAGTACGCCCCCTATTGACGTCAATGACGGTAAA
TGGCCCGCCTGGCATTATGCCCAGTACATGACCTTATGGGACTTTCCTACTTGGCAGTACATCTACGTAT
TAGTCATCGCTATTACCATGGTGATGCGGTTTTGGCAGTACATCAATGGGCGTGGATAGCGGTTTGACTC
ACGGGGATTTCCAAGTCTCCACCCCATTGACGTCAATGGGAGTTTGTTTTGGCACCAAAATCAACGGGAC
TTTCCAAAATGTCGTAACAACTCCGCCCCATTGACGCAAATGGGCGGTAGGCGTGTACGGTGGGAGGTCT
ATATAAGCAGAGCTGGTTTAGTGAACCGTCAGATCCGCTAGCGATTACGCCAAGCTCGAAATTAACCCTC
ACTAAAGGGAACAAAAGCTGGAGCTCCACCGCGGTGGCGGCCGCTCGATCAACAAGTTTGTACAAAAAAG
CAGGCTCCACC
[4392 nt withheld, positions 712-5103]
TTGGACCCAGCTTTCTTGTACAAAGTGGTTGATCGAGGAGGTGGAGGTAGCGGAGGTGGAGGTAGCAAGA
GCATGTCTAGCATGGTGTCAGACACTAGCTGCACATTCCCTTCATCTGATGGTATATTCTGGAAGCATTG
GATTCAAACCAAGGATGGGCAGTGTGGCAGTCCATTAGTATCAACTAGAGATGGGTTCATTGTTGGTATA
CACTCAGCATCGAATTTCACCAACACAAACAATTATTTCACAAGCGTGCCGAAAAACTTCATGGAATTGT
TGACAAATCAGGAGGCGCAGCAGTGGGTTAGTGGTTGGCGATTAAACGCTGACTCAGTATTGTGGGGGGG
CCATAAAGTTTTCATGCCCAAACCTGGCTACCCATACGATGTTCCTGACTATGCGGGCTATCCCTATGAC
GTCCCGGACTATGCATGAAAGGGCGAATTCGATATCAAGCTTATCGATACCGTCGACAACTCGAGGATTA
CAAGGATGACGACGATAAGTAGGGCCCGGTACCTTAATTAATTAAGGTACCAGGTAAGTGTACCCAATTC
GCCCTATAGTGAGTCGTATTACAATTCACTCGATCGCCCTTCCCAACAGTTGCGCAGCCTGAATGGCGAA
TGGAGATCCAATTTTTAAGTGTATAATGTGTTAAACTACTGATTCTAATTGTTTGTGTATTTTAGATTCA
CAGTCCCAAGGCTCATTTCAGGCCCCTCAGTCCTCACAGTCTGTTCATGATCATAATCAGCCATACCACA
TTTGTAGAGGTTTTACTTGCTTTAAAAAACCTCCCACACCTCCCCCTGAACCTGAAACATAAAATGAATG
CAATTGTTGTTGTTAACTTGTTTATTGCAGCTTATAATGGTTACAAATAAAGCAATAGCATCACAAATTT
CACAAATAAAGCATTTTTTTCACTGCATTCTAGTTGTGGTTTGTCCAAACTCATCAATGTATCTTAACGC
GTAAATTGTAAGCGTTAATATTTTGTTAAAATTCGCGTTAAATTTTTGTTAAATCAGCTCATTTTTTAAC
CAATAGGCCGAAATCGGCAAAATCCCTTATAAATCAAAAGAATAGACCGAGATAGGGT
[37 nt withheld, positions 6212-6248]
AAAGAACGTGGACTCCAACGTCAAAGG
[49 nt withheld, positions 6276-6324]
T
[91 nt withheld, positions 6326-6416]
G
[124 nt withheld, positions 6418-6541]
CAGGTGGCACTTTTCGGGGAAATGTGCGCGGAACCCCTATTTGTTTATTTTTCTAAATACATTCAAATAT
GTATCCGCTCATGAGACAATAACCCTGATAAATGCTTCAATAATATTGAAAAAGGAAGAATCCTGAGGCG
GAAAGAACCAGCTGTGGAATGTGTGTCAGTTAGGGTGTGGAAAGTCCCCAGGCTCCCCAGCAGGCAGAAG
TATGCAAAGCATGCATCTCAATTAGTCAGCAACCAGGTGTGGAAAGTCCCCAGGCTCCCCAGCAGGCAGA
AGTATGCAAAGCATGCATCTCAATTAGTCAGCAACCATAGTCCCGCCCCTAACTCCGCCCATCCCGCCCC
TAACTCCGCCCAGTTCCGCCCATTCTCCGCCCCATGGCTGACTAATTTTTTTTATTTATGCAGAGGCCGA
GGCCGCCTCGGCCTCTGAGCTATTCCAGAAGTAGTGAGGAGGCTTTTTTGGAGGCCTAGGCTTTTGCAAA
GATCGATCAAGAGACAGGATGAGGATCGTTTCGCATGATTGAACAAGATGGATTGCACGCAGGTTCTCCG
GCCGCTTGGGTGGAGAGGCTATTCGGCTATGACTGGGCACAACAGACAATCGGCTGCTCTGATGCCGCCG
TGTTCCGGCTGTCAGCGCAGGGGCGCCCGGTTCTTTTTGTCAAGACCGACCTGTCCGGTGCCCTGAATGA
ACTGCAAGACGAGGCAGCGCGGCTATCGTGGCTGGCCACGACGGGCGTTCCTTGCGCAGCTGTGCTCGAC
GTTGTCACTGAAGCGGGAAGGGACTGGCTGCTATTGGGCGAAGTGCCGGGGCAGGATCTCCTGTCATCTC
ACCTTGCTCCTGCCGAGAAAGTATCCATCATGGCTGATGCAATGCGGCGGCTGCATACGCTTGATCCGGC
TACCTGCCCATTCGACCACCAAGCGAAACATCGCATCGAGCGAGCACGTACTCGGATGGAAGCCGGTCTT
GTCGATCAGGATGATCTGGACGAAGAACATCAGGGGCTCGCGCCAGCCGAACTGTTCGCCAGGCTCAAGG
CGAGCATGCCCGACGGCGAGGATCTCGTCGTGACCCATGGCGATGCCTGCTTGCCGAATATCATGGTGGA
AAATGGCCGCTTTTCTGGATTCATCGACTGTGGCCGGCTGGGTGTGGCGGACCGCTATCAGGACATAGCG
TTGGCTACCCGTGATATTGCTGAAGAACTTGGCGGCGAATGGGCTGACCGCTTCCTCGTGCTTTACGGTA
TCGCCGCTCCCGATTCGCAGCGCATCGCCTTCTATCGCCTTCTTGACGAGTTCTTCTGAGCGGGACTCTG
GGGTTCGAAATGACCGACCAAGCGACGCCCAACCTGCCATCACGAGATTTCGATTCCACCGCCGCCTTCT
ATGAAAGGTTGGGCTTCGGAATCGTTTTCCGGGACGCCGGCTGGATGATCCTCCAGCGCGGGGATCTCAT
GCTGGAGTTCTTCGCCCACCCTAGGGGGAGGCTAACTGAAACACGGAAGGAGACAATACCGGAAGGAACC
CGCGCTATGACGGCAATAAAAAGACAGAATAAAACGCACGGTGTTGGGTCGTTTGTTCATAAACGCGGGG
TTCGGTCCCAGGGCTGGCACTCTGTCGATACCCCACCGAGACCCCATTGGGGCCAATACGCCCGCGTTTC
TTCCTTTTCCCCACCCCACCCCCCAAGTTCGGGTGAAGGCCCAGGGCTCGCAGCCAACGTCGGGGCGGCA
GGCCCTGCCATAGCCTCAGGTTACTCATATATACTTTAGATTGATTTAAAACTTCATTTTTAATTTAAAA
GGATCTAGGTGAAGATCCTTTTTGATAATCTCATGACCAAAATCCCTTAACGTGAGTTTTCGTTCCACTG
AGCGTCAGACCCCGTAGAAAAGATCAAAGGATCTTCTTGAGATCCTTTTTTTCTGCGCGTAATCTGCTGC
TTGCAAACAAAAAAACCACCGCTACCAGCGGTGGTTTGTTTGCCGGATCAAGAGCTACCAACTCTTTTTC
CGAAGGTAACTGGCTTCAGCAGAGCGCAGATACCAAATACTGTTCTTCTAGTGTAGCCGTAGTTAGGCCA
CCACTTCAAGAACTCTGTAGCACCGCCTACATACCTCGCTCTGCTAATCCTGTTACCAGTGGCTGCTGCC
AGTGGCGATAAGTCGTGTCTTACCGGGTTGGACTCAAGACGATAGTTACCGGATAAGGCGCAGCGGTCGG
GCTGAACGGGGGGTTCGTGCACACAGCCCAGCTTGGAGCGAACGACCTACACCGAACTGAGATACCTACA
GCGTGAGCTATGAGAAAGCGCCACGCTTCCCGAAGGGAGAAAGGCGGACAGGTATCCGGTAAGCGGCAGG
GTCGGAACAGGAGAGCGCACGAGGGAGCTTCCAGGGGGAAACGCCTGGTATCTTTATAGTCCTGTCGGGT
TTCGCCACCTCTGACTTGAGCGTCGATTTTTGTGATGCTCGTCAGGGGGGCGGAGCCTATGGAAAAACGC
CAGCAACGCGGCCTTTTTACGGTTCCTGGCCTTTTGCTGGCCTTTTGCTCACATGTTCTTTCCTGCGTTA
TCCCCTGATTCTGTGGATAACCGTATTACCGCC
